>Addgene plasmid #177577 | pAAV-EF1a-FLEX-SOUL-P2A-tdTomato-WPRE-BGHpA | addgene full sequence | sequence record 348374 | Addgene NGS Result
CTCGCTCACTGAGGCCGCCCGGGCGTCGGGCGACCTTTGGTCGCCCGGCCTCAGTGAGCGAGCGAGCGCG
CAGAGAGGGAGTGGCCAACTCCATCACTAGGGGTTCCTGCGGCCGCACGCGTAAGGAGTGGGAATTGGCT
CCGGTGCCCGTCAGTGGGCAGAGCGCACATCGCCCACAGTCCCCGAGAAGTTGGGGGGAGGGGTCGGCAA
TTGAACCGGTGCCTAGAGAAGGTGGCGCGGGGTAAACTGGGAAAGTGATGTCGTGTACTGGCTCCGCCTT
TTTCCCGAGGGTGGGGGAGAACCGTATATAAGTGCAGTAGTCGCCGTGAACGTTCTTTTTCGCAACGGGT
TTGCCGCCAGAACACAGGTAGGATCCTCTAGAGTCGACTCCGGAATAACTTCGTATAGGATACTTTATAC
GAAGTTATGCAGAATGGTAGCTGGATTGTAGCTGCTATTAGCAATATGAAACCTCTTAATAACTTCGTAT
AGCATACATTATACGAAGTTATGGCGCGCCGTCGACTCGCGATTCGCGCCTTACTTGTACAGCTCGTCCA
TGCCGTACAGGAACAGGTGGTGGCGGCCCTCGGAGCGCTCGTACTGTTCCACGATGGTGTAGTCCTCGTT
GTGGGAGGTGATGTCCAGCTTGGTGTCCACGTAGTAGTAGCCGGGCAGTTGCACGGGCTTCTTGGCCATG
TAGATGGTCTTGAACTCCACCAGGTAGTGGCCGCCGTCCTTCAGCTTCAGGGCCTGGTGGATCTCGCCCT
TCAGCACGCCGTCGCGGGGGTACAGGCGCTCGGTGGAGGCCTCCCAGCCCATGGTCTTCTTCTGCATTAC
GGGGCCGTCGGGGGGGAAGTTGGTGCCGCGCATCTTCACCTTGTAGATCAGCGTGCCGTCCTGCAGGGAG
GAGTCCTGGGTCACGGTCACCAGACCGCCGTCCTCGAAGTTCATCACGCGCTCCCACTTGAAGCCCTCGG
GGAAGGACAGCTTCTTGTAATCGGGGATGTCGGCGGGGTGCTTCACGTACGCCTTGGAGCCGTACATGAA
CTGGGGGGACAGGATGTCCCAGGCGAAGGGCAGGGGGCCGCCCTTGGTCACCTTCAGCTTGGCGGTCTGG
GTGCCCTCGTAGGGGCGGCCCTCGCCCTCGCCCTCGATCTCGAACTCGTGGCCGTTCATGGAGCCCTCCA
TGCGCACCTTGAAGCGCATGAACTCTTTGATGACGGCCATGTTGTTGTCCTCGGAGGAGGCGGTGCCGGA
GCTGCCGCTGCCGGTGCTGCCGATGCCATGCCCCAGGAACAGGTGGTGGCGGCCCTCGGAGCGCTCGTAC
TGTTCCACGATGGTGTAGTCCTCGTTGTGGGAGGTGATGTCCAGCTTGGTGTCCACGTAGTAGTAGCCGG
GCAGTTGCACGGGCTTCTTGGCCATGTAGATGGTCTTGAACTCCACCAGGTAGTGGCCGCCGTCCTTCAG
CTTCAGGGCCTGGTGGATCTCGCCCTTCAGCACGCCGTCGCGGGGGTACAGGCGCTCGGTGGAGGCCTCC
CAGCCCATGGTCTTCTTCTGCATTACGGGGCCGTCGGGGGGGAAGTTGGTGCCGCGCATCTTCACCTTGT
AGATCAGCGTGCCGTCCTGCAGGGAGGAGTCCTGGGTCACGGTCACCAGACCGCCGTCCTCGAAGTTCAT
CACGCGCTCCCACTTGAAGCCCTCGGGGAAGGACAGCTTCTTGTAATCGGGGATGTCGGCGGGGTGCTTC
ACGTACGCCTTGGAGCCGTACATGAACTGGGGGGACAGGATGTCCCAGGCGAAGGGCAGGGGGCCGCCCT
TGGTCACCTTCAGCTTGGCGGTCTGGGTGCCCTCGTAGGGGCGGCCCTCGCCCTCGCCCTCGATCTCGAA
CTCGTGGCCGTTCATGGAGCCCTCCATGCGCACCTTGAAGCGCATGAACTCTTTGATGACCTCCTCGCCC
TTGCTCACCATTGGCCCGGGATTCTCTTCGACATCCCCTGCTTGTTTCAACAGGGAGAAGTTAGTGGCTC
CGCTTCCGTTAACTGGCACGGCTCCGGCCTCGGCTTCGTCTTCGACGAGAGTCTCGACCTCGATCTCCGT
TCCGCCGATGTTCAGTTTGGTGGTTTTGCGGATATCTCCGTGAATCAATATGTGCTCGTGGATCAGGACG
CGCAGGTAGTGTCCCAACAACCCCCAACAATTTTTACTCATCAGATCAATAATCGTGTGACCTACGGTGG
AGCCATAGACGCTCAGGACGCCAAAACCTTCGGGCCCCAAAATGAAGAGAATTGGGAACATACCCCAGCT
CACGAAAAACAGCCATGCCATGCCGGTCACGACCTGGCGGCACCGACCCTTTGGCACAGTATGATAACCC
TCGATATATGCTTTGGCGGCGTGAAAAAATGTGTTCGCGCCATAGCACAATCCAAGACAAAAGAAGATGA
CTTTAACATAGCCGGTTGCCATGGCGCTGGTAGCCCCCCACACGATACACCCGATGGCTGAGACAAGGAG
TCCCATGGTTCTCCTGCTGTAGTCGTTGCTCAGGCCGGTGAGGTTGCTCAGGTGGATAAGGATGACAGGA
GAAGTGAGCAGCCACTCTGCATAGCGCAGCCACTGCACCCGGTGTCCTGTGGCAAGGTAGAGCATAGAGG
GATTCTTAAACTCAAAAAAGAACTCGAGAATCACCTTAACCATTTCAATGGCGCACACATAGATCTCCTC
CCAGCCGCATGTAGATTTCCAGGTTTGGTAGGCATAGAACATCAGCAGCAAAATGCTGAATCCTGCTGCA
AGCCACTGCAGGACATTTGACGCGGTCTGAGCGCCGTTCGTGCCGCGAGATTCAATCCATCCGGCACAGT
AACATTGATCCTCAGGGACCAGGACGGACCCGTTCACCACCACAGGATTAGTAACGAACAAAAGTTCGCG
TCCGACGGCAGACAAAGCGCCGCCATAGTCCATGGTGGCGGCCGCGCTAGCATAACTTCGTATAAAGTAT
CCTATACGAAGTTATTTGCCTTAACCCAGAAATTATCACTGTTATTCTTTAGAATGGTGCAAAGAATAAC
TTCGTATAATGTATGCTATACGAAGTTATGAATTCGATATCAAGCTTATCGATAATCAACCTCTGGATTA
CAAAATTTGTGAAAGATTGACTGGTATTCTTAACTATGTTGCTCCTTTTACGCTATGTGGATACGCTGCT
TTAATGCCTTTGTATCATGCTATTGCTTCCCGTATGGCTTTCATTTTCTCCTCCTTGTATAAATCCTGGT
TGCTGTCTCTTTATGAGGAGTTGTGGCCCGTTGTCAGGCAACGTGGCGTGGTGTGCACTGTGTTTGCTGA
CGCAACCCCCACTGGTTGGGGCATTGCCACCACCTGTCAGCTCCTTTCCGGGACTTTCGCTTTCCCCCTC
CCTATTGCCACGGCGGAACTCATCGCCGCCTGCCTTGCCCGCTGCTGGACAGGGGCTCGGCTGTTGGGCA
CTGACAATTCCGTGGTGTTGTCGGGGAAATCATCGTCCTTTCCTTGGCTGCTCGCCTATGTTGCCACCTG
GATTCTGCGCGGGACGTCCTTCTGCTACGTCCCTTCGGCCCTCAATCCAGCGGACCTTCCTTCCCGCGGC
CTGCTGCCGGCTCTGCGGCCTCTTCCGCGTCTTCGCCTTCGCCCTCAGACGAGTCGGATCTCCCTTTGGG
CCGCCTCCCCGCATCGATACCGAGCGCTGCTCGAGAGATCTTCGACTGTGCCTTCTAGTTGCCAGCCATC
TGTTGTTTGCCCCTCCCCCGTGCCTTCCTTGACCCTGGAAGGTGCCACTCCCACTGTCCTTTCCTAATAA
AATGAGGAAATTGCATCGCATTGTCTGAGTAGGTGTCATTCTATTCTGGGGGGTGGGGTGGGGCAGGACA
GCAAGGGGGAGGATTGGGAAGACAATAGCAGGCATGAGATCTCACGTGCGGACCGAGCGGCCGCAGGAAC
CCCTAGTGATGGAGTTGGCCACTCCCTCTCTGCGCGCTCGCTCGCTCACTGAGGCCGGGCGACCAAAGGT
CGCCCGACGCCCGGGCTTTGCCCGGGCGGCCTCAGTGAGCGAGCGAGCGCGCAGCTGCCTGCAGGGGCGC
CTGATGCGGTATTTTCTCCTTACGCATCTGTGCGGTATTTCACACCGCATA
[95 nt withheld, positions 4182-4276]
T
[46 nt withheld, positions 4278-4323]
C
[141 nt withheld, positions 4325-4465]
CCTTTGACGTTGGAGTCCACGTTCTTT
[37 nt withheld, positions 4493-4529]
ACTCTATCTCGGGCTATTCTTTTGATTTATAAGGGATTTTGCCGATTTCGGTCTATTGGTTAAAAAATGA
GCTGATTTAACAAAAATTTAACGCGAATTTTAACAAAATATTAACGTTTACAATTTTATGGTGCACTCTC
AGTACAATCTGCTCTGATGCCGCATAGTTAAGCCAGCCCCGACACCCGCCAACACCCGCTGACGCGCCCT
GACGGGCTTGTCTGCTCCCGGCATCCGCTTACAGACAAGCTGTGACCGTCTCCGGGAGCTGCATGTGTCA
GAGGTTTTCACCGTCATCACCGAAACGCGCGAGACGAAAGGGCCTCGTGATACGCCTATTTTTATAGGTT
AATGTCATGATAATAATGGTTTCTTAGACGTCAGGTGGCACTTTTCGGGGAAATGTGCGCGGAACCCCTA
TTTGTTTATTTTTCTAAATACATTCAAATATGTATCCGCTCATGAGACAATAACCCTGATAAATGCTTCA
ATAATATTGAAAAAGGAAGAGTATGAGTATTCAACATTTCCGTGTCGCCCTTATTCCCTTTTTTGCGGCA
TTTTGCCTTCCTGTTTTTGCTCACCCAGAAACGCTGGTGAAAGTAAAAGATGCTGAAGATCAGTTGGGTG
CACGAGTGGGTTACATCGAACTGGATCTCAACAGCGGTAAGATCCTTGAGAGTTTTCGCCCCGAAGAACG
TTTTCCAATGATGAGCACTTTTAAAGTTCTGCTATGTGGCGCGGTATTATCCCGTATTGACGCCGGGCAA
GAGCAACTCGGTCGCCGCATACACTATTCTCAGAATGACTTGGTTGAGTACTCACCAGTCACAGAAAAGC
ATCTTACGGATGGCATGACAGTAAGAGAATTATGCAGTGCTGCCATAACCATGAGTGATAACACTGCGGC
CAACTTACTTCTGACAACGATCGGAGGACCGAAGGAGCTAACCGCTTTTTTGCACAACATGGGGGATCAT
GTAACTCGCCTTGATCGTTGGGAACCGGAGCTGAATGAAGCCATACCAAACGACGAGCGTGACACCACGA
TGCCTGTAGCAATGGCAACAACGTTGCGCAAACTATTAACTGGCGAACTACTTACTCTAGCTTCCCGGCA
ACAATTAATAGACTGGATGGAGGCGGATAAAGTTGCAGGACCACTTCTGCGCTCGGCCCTTCCGGCTGGC
TGGTTTATTGCTGATAAATCTGGAGCCGGTGAGCGTGGGTCTCGCGGTATCATTGCAGCACTGGGGCCAG
ATGGTAAGCCCTCCCGTATCGTAGTTATCTACACGACGGGGAGTCAGGCAACTATGGATGAACGAAATAG
ACAGATCGCTGAGATAGGTGCCTCACTGATTAAGCATTGGTAACTGTCAGACCAAGTTTACTCATATATA
CTTTAGATTGATTTAAAACTTCATTTTTAATTTAAAAGGATCTAGGTGAAGATCCTTTTTGATAATCTCA
TGACCAAAATCCCTTAACGTGAGTTTTCGTTCCACTGAGCGTCAGACCCCGTAGAAAAGATCAAAGGATC
TTCTTGAGATCCTTTTTTTCTGCGCGTAATCTGCTGCTTGCAAACAAAAAAACCACCGCTACCAGCGGTG
GTTTGTTTGCCGGATCAAGAGCTACCAACTCTTTTTCCGAAGGTAACTGGCTTCAGCAGAGCGCAGATAC
CAAATACTGTTCTTCTAGTGTAGCCGTAGTTAGGCCACCACTTCAAGAACTCTGTAGCACCGCCTACATA
CCTCGCTCTGCTAATCCTGTTACCAGTGGCTGCTGCCAGTGGCGATAAGTCGTGTCTTACCGGGTTGGAC
TCAAGACGATAGTTACCGGATAAGGCGCAGCGGTCGGGCTGAACGGGGGGTTCGTGCACACAGCCCAGCT
TGGAGCGAACGACCTACACCGAACTGAGATACCTACAGCGTGAGCTATGAGAAAGCGCCACGCTTCCCGA
AGGGAGAAAGGCGGACAGGTATCCGGTAAGCGGCAGGGTCGGAACAGGAGAGCGCACGAGGGAGCTTCCA
GGGGGAAACGCCTGGTATCTTTATAGTCCTGTCGGGTTTCGCCACCTCTGACTTGAGCGTCGATTTTTGT
GATGCTCGTCAGGGGGGCGGAGCCTATGGAAAAACGCCAGCAACGCGGCCTTTTTACGGTTCCTGGCCTT
TTGCTGGCCTTTTGCTCACATGTCCTGCAGGCAGCTGCGCGCTCG
Features (pLannotate 1.2.2; 23 found; start..end, strand, type, name):
     17..108     -  repeat_region  AAV2 ITR (fragment): inverted terminal repeat of adeno-associated virus serotype 2 inverted
    156..367     +  promoter       EF-1α core promoter: core promoter for human elongation factor EF-1α
    371..388     +  misc_feature   MCS (fragment): pUC18/19 multiple cloning site
    395..428     +  protein_bind   lox2272: Cre-mediated recombination occurs in the 8-bp core sequence (GGATACTT). lox2272 sites are compatible with each other, but incompatible with loxP or loxN sites (Lee and Saito, 1988). Cre recombinase
    429..478     -  intron         β-globin intron (fragment): internally truncated intron from human β-globin
    479..512     +  protein_bind   loxP: Cre-mediated recombination occurs in the 8-bp core sequence (GCATACAT). Cre recombinase
    542..1971    -  CDS            tdTomato (fragment): tandem dimeric (pseudo-monomeric) derivative of DsRed (Shaner et al., 2004) mammalian codon-optimized
   2047..2973    -  CDS            ChR2(H134R): H134R mutant of an N-terminal fragment of channelrhodopsin-2 from the alga Chlamydomonas reinhardtii (Nagel et al., 2005) blue light-activated cation channel
   2992..3025    -  protein_bind   lox2272: Cre-mediated recombination occurs in the 8-bp core sequence (GGATACTT). lox2272 sites are compatible with each other, but incompatible with loxP or loxN sites (Lee and Saito, 1988). Cre recombinase
   3026..3075    -  intron         β-globin intron (fragment): internally truncated intron from human β-globin
   3076..3109    -  protein_bind   loxP: Cre-mediated recombination occurs in the 8-bp core sequence (GCATACAT). Cre recombinase
   3110..3134    +  misc_feature   MCS (fragment): pBluescript multiple cloning site
   3134..3722    +  misc_feature   WPRE: woodchuck hepatitis virus posttranscriptional regulatory element
   3756..3867    +  polyA_signal   bGH poly(A) signal: bovine growth hormone polyadenylation signal
   3985..4125    +  repeat_region  AAV2 ITR: inverted terminal repeat of adeno-associated virus serotype 2 inverted
   4130..4181    -  misc_feature   bom (fragment): basis of mobility region from pBR322
   4200..4655    +  rep_origin     f1 ori (sequence partly withheld): f1 bacteriophage origin of replication; arrow indicates direction of (+) strand synthesis
   4656..4705    -  misc_feature   bom (fragment): basis of mobility region from pBR322
   4807..4842    -  CDS            rop (fragment): Rop protein, which maintains plasmids at low copy number; rop
   4937..5041    +  promoter       AmpR promoter: bla
   5042..5902    +  CDS            AmpR: β-lactamase; bla; confers resistance to ampicillin, carbenicillin, and related antibiotics
   6073..6661    +  rep_origin     ori: high-copy-number ColE1/pMB1/pBR322/pUC origin of replication
   6734..17      +  repeat_region  AAV2 ITR (fragment) (across the origin): inverted terminal repeat of adeno-associated virus serotype 2 inverted
