[The description below was written by a language model from this plasmid's Addgene catalogue record and pLannotate feature annotations shown in this document.]
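Description:
pAAV-EF1a-FLEX-SOUL-P2A-tdTomato-WPRE-BGHpA is an adeno-associated virus transfer plasmid for Cre-dependent expression of the step-function opsin SOUL in mammalian cells. It is propagated in bacteria as a high-copy plasmid with a ColE1/pUC-type origin and ampicillin resistance (bla), and the backbone also carries an f1 phage origin. AAV2 inverted terminal repeats flank the expression cassette, allowing it to be packaged into recombinant AAV particles. The catalogue lists a total size of 7,753 bp, whereas the annotated sequencing record is 6,744 nt. That record shows only the EF-1α core promoter and fragmentary left ITR annotations, so the two records do not fully agree on length.

The payload is driven by the EF1a promoter and lies in reverse orientation between paired, oppositely oriented lox2272 and loxP sites (a FLEX/DIO switch). Without Cre the coding sequence is antisense and not expressed. Cre recombination inverts the cassette and then excises one site of each incompatible pair, locking the cassette in the sense orientation. The 927 bp opsin is a Chlamydomonas reinhardtii channelrhodopsin variant that combines the stabilized step-function mutations C128S and D156A with T159C. The automated annotation labels it ChR2(H134R) by similarity, which should not be taken as the actual variant. It is followed by tdTomato. The plasmid name indicates a self-cleaving P2A linker, so the red reporter would be produced as a separate protein, although the catalogue lists tdTomato as a C-terminal fusion. A WPRE and the bovine growth hormone polyadenylation signal enhance transcript stability and processing. The construct is intended for highly sensitive, minimally invasive optogenetic stimulation of Cre-defined cell populations.
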