Addgene plasmid #177577: pAAV-EF1a-FLEX-SOUL-P2A-tdTomato-WPRE-BGHpA
Purpose: Expresses SOUL in Cre-positive cells
Depositing lab: Guoping Feng. Depositing organization: Massachusetts Institute of Technology. Publication: An Ultra-Sensitive Step-Function Opsin for Minimally Invasive Optogenetic Stimulation in Mice and Macaques. Gong X, Mendoza-Halliday D, Ting JT, Kaiser T, Sun X, Bastos AM, Wimmer RD, Guo B, Chen Q, Zhou Y, Pruner M, Wu CW, Park D, Deisseroth K, Barak B, Boyden ES, Miller EK, Halassa MM, Fu Z, Bi G, Desimone R, Feng G. Neuron. 2020 Jul 8;107(1):197. doi: 10.1016/j.neuron.2020.06.018. PubMed 32645306.
Backbone
  Vector backbone: pAAV
  Total vector size (bp): 7753
  Vector type: AAV
Growth in bacteria
  Bacterial resistance: Ampicillin, 100 μg/mL
  Growth temperature: 37°C
  Growth strain: NEB Stable
  Copy number: High Copy
Gene/Insert
  Gene/Insert name: SOUL
  Species: Chlamydomonas reinhardtii
  Insert size (bp): 927
  Promoter: EF1a
  Tag / fusion protein: tdTomato (C terminal on insert)
  Cloning method: Restriction Enzyme; 5′ cloning site HpaI (unknown if destroyed); 3′ cloning site NheI (unknown if destroyed)
  Sequencing primers: 5′ atacacccgatggctgagac; 3′ gtctcagccatcgggtgtat
Terms and licenses: Academic/Nonprofit Terms; Industry Terms: Not Available to Industry
Depositor comments: SOUL is a combination of the stabilized step-function opsin (SSFO) mutations C128S and D156A with the T159C mutation in channelrhodopsin previously reported by Dr. Karl Deisseroth et. al.
How to cite: pAAV-EF1a-FLEX-SOUL-P2A-tdTomato-WPRE-BGHpA was a gift from Guoping Feng (Addgene plasmid # 177577 ; http://n2t.net/addgene:177577 ; RRID:Addgene_177577)
